>Addgene plasmid #158930 | JGI_018121 | addgene full sequence | sequence record 316780 | Addgene NGS Result
TTAGAAAAACTCATCGAGCATCAAATGAAACTGCAATTTATTCATATCAGGATTATCAATACCATATTTT
TGAAAAAGCCGTTTCTGTAATGAAGGAGAAAACTCACCGAGGCAGTTCCATAGGATGGCAAGATCCTGGT
ATCGGTCTGCGATTCCGACTCGTCCAACATCAATACAACCTATTAATTTCCCCTCGTCAAAAATAAGGTT
ATCAAGTGAGAAATCACCATGAGTGACGACTGAATCCGGTGAGAATGGCAAAAGTTTATGCATTTCTTTC
CAGACTTGTTCAACAGGCCAGCCATTACGCTCGTCATCAAAATCACTCGCATCAACCAAACCGTTATTCA
TTCGTGATTGCGCCTGAGCGAGACGAAATACGCGATCGCTGTTAAAAGGACAATTACAAACAGGAATCGA
ATGCAACCGGCGCAGGAACACTGCCAGCGCATCAACAATATTTTCACCTGAATCAGGATATTCTTCTAAT
ACCTGGAATGCTGTTTTCCCGGGGATCGCAGTGGTGAGTAACCATGCATCATCAGGAGTACGGATAAAAT
GCTTGATGGTCGGAAGAGGCATAAATTCCGTCAGCCAGTTTAGTCTGACCATCTCATCTGTAACATCATT
GGCAACGCTACCTTTGCCATGTTTCAGAAACAACTCTGGCGCATCGGGCTTCCCATACAATCGATAGATT
GTCGCACCTGATTGCCCGACATTATCGCGAGCCCATTTATACCCATATAAATCAGCATCCATGTTGGAAT
TTAATCGCGGCCTAGAGCAAGACGTTTCCCGTTGAATATGGCTCATAACACCCCTTGTATTACTGTTTAT
GTAAGCAGACAGTTTTATTGTTCATGACCAAAATCCCTTAACGTGAGTTTTCGTTCCACTGAGCGTCAGA
CCCCGTAGAAAAGATCAAAGGATCTTCTTGAGATCCTTTTTTTCTGCGCGTAATCTGCTGCTTGCAAACA
AAAAAACCACCGCTACCAGCGGTGGTTTGTTTGCCGGATCAAGAGCTACCAACTCTTTTTCCGAAGGTAA
CTGGCTTCAGCAGAGCGCAGATACCAAATACTGTCCTTCTAGTGTAGCCGTAGTTAGGCCACCACTTCAA
GAACTCTGTAGCACCGCCTACATACCTCGCTCTGCTAATCCTGTTACCAGTGGCTGCTGCCAGTGGCGAT
AAGTCGTGTCTTACCGGGTTGGACTCAAGACGATAGTTACCGGATAAGGCGCAGCGGTCGGGCTGAACGG
GGGGTTCGTGCACACAGCCCAGCTTGGAGCGAACGACCTACACCGAACTGAGATACCTACAGCGTGAGCT
ATGAGAAAGCGCCACGCTTCCCGAAGGGAGAAAGGCGGACAGGTATCCGGTAAGCGGCAGGGTCGGAACA
GGAGAGCGCACGAGGGAGCTTCCAGGGGGAAACGCCTGGTATCTTTATAGTCCTGTCGGGTTTCGCCACC
TCTGACTTGAGCGTCGATTTTTGTGATGCTCGTCAGGGGGGCGGAGCCTATGGAAAAACGCCAGCAACGC
GGCCTTTTTACGGTTCCTGGCCTTTTGCTGGCCTTTTGCTCACATGTTCTTTCCTGCGTTATCCCCTGAT
TCTGTGGATAACCGTATTACCGCCTTTGAGTGAGCTGATACCGCTCGCCGCAGCCGAACGACCGAGCGCA
GCGAGTCAGTGAGCGAGGAAGCGGAAGAGCGCCTGATGCGGTATTTTCTCCTTACGCATCTGTGCGGTAT
TTCACACCGCAATGGTGCACTCTCAGTACAATCTGCTCTGATGCCGCATAGTTAAGCCAGTATACACTCC
GCTATCGCTACGTGACTGGGTCATGGCTGCGCCCCGACACCCGCCAACACCCGCTGACGCGCCCTGACGG
GCTTGTCTGCTCCCGGCATCCGCTTACAGACAAGCTGTGACCGTCTCCGGGAGCTGCATGTGTCAGAGGT
TTTCACCGTCATCACCGAAACGCGCGAGGCAGCTGCGGTAAAGCTCATCAGCGTGGTCGTGAAGCGATTC
ACAGATGTCTGCCTGTTCATCCGCGTCCAGCTCGTTGAGTTTCTCCAGAAGCGTTAATGTCTGGCTTCTG
ATAAAGCGGGCCATGTTAAGGGCGGTTTTTTCCTGTTTGGTCACTGATGCCTCCGTGTAAGGGGGATTTC
TGTTCATGGGGGTAATGATACCGATGAAACGAGAGAGGATGCTCACGATACGGGTTACTGATGATGAACA
TGCCCGGTTACTGGAACGTTGTGAGGGTAAACAACTGGCGGTATGGATGCGGCGGGACCAGAGAAAAATC
ACTCAGGGTCAATGCCAGCGCTTCGTTAATACAGATGTAGGTGTTCCACAGGGTAGCCAGCAGCATCCTG
CGATGCAGATCCGGAACATAATGGTGCAGGGCGCTGACTTCCGCGTTTCCAGACTTTACGAAACACGGAA
ACCGAAGACCATTCATGTTGTTGCTCAGGTCGCAGACGTTTTGCAGCAGCAGTCGCTTCACGTTCGCTCG
CGTATCGGTGATTCATTCTGCTAACCAGTAAGGCAACCCCGCCAGCCTAGCCGGGTCCTCAACGACAGGA
GCACGATCATGCGCACCCGTGGGGCCGCCATGCCGGCGATAATGGCCTGCTTCTCGCCGAAACGTTTGGT
GGCGGGACCAGTGACGAAGGCTTGAGCGAGGGCGTGCAAGATTCCGAATACCGCAAGCGACAGGCCGATC
ATCGTCGCGCTCCAGCGAAAGCGGTCCTCGCCGAAAATGACCCAGAGCGCTGCCGGCACCTGTCCTACGA
GTTGCATGATAAAGAAGACAGTCATAAGTGCGGCGACGATAGTCATGCCCCGCGCCCACCGGAAGGAGCT
GACTGGGTTGAAGGCTCTCAAGGGCATCGGTCGAGATCCCGGTGCCTAATGAGTGAGCTAACTTACATTA
ATTGCGTTGCGCTCACTGCCCGCTTTCCAGTCGGGAAACCTGTCGTGCCAGCTGCATTAATGAATCGGCC
AACGCGCGGGGAGAGGCGGTTTGCGTATTGGGCGCCAGGGTGGTTTTTCTTTTCACCAGTGAGACGGGCA
ACAGCTGATTGCCCTTCACCGCCTGGCCCTGAGAGAGTTGCAGCAAGCGGTCCACGCTGGTTTGCCCCAG
CAGGCGAAAATCCTGTTTGATGGTGGTTAACGGCGGGATATAACATGAGCTGTCTTCGGTATCGTCGTAT
CCCACTACCGAGATATCCGCACCAACGCGCAGCCCGGACTCGGTAATGGCGCGCATTGCGCCCAGCGCCA
TCTGATCGTTGGCAACCAGCATCGCAGTGGGAACGATGCCCTCATTCAGCATTTGCATGGTTTGTTGAAA
ACCGGACATGGCACTCCAGTCGCCTTCCCGTTCCGCTATCGGCTGAATTTGATTGCGAGTGAGATATTTA
TGCCAGCCAGCCAGACGCAGACGCGCCGAGACAGAACTTAATGGGCCCGCTAACAGCGCGATTTGCTGGT
GACCCAATGCGACCAGATGCTCCACGCCCAGTCGCGTACCGTCTTCATGGGAGAAAATAATACTGTTGAT
GGGTGTCTGGTCAGAGACATCAAGAAATAACGCCGGAACATTAGTGCAGGCAGCTTCCACAGCAATGGCA
TCCTGGTCATCCAGCGGATAGTTAATGATCAGCCCACTGACGCGTTGCGCGAGAAGATTGTGCACCGCCG
CTTTACAGGCTTCGACGCCGCTTCGTTCTACCATCGACACCACCACGCTGGCACCCAGTTGATCGGCGCG
AGATTTAATCGCCGCGACAATTTGCGACGGCGCGTGCAGGGCCAGACTGGAGGTGGCAACGCCAATCAGC
AACGACTGTTTGCCCGCCAGTTGTTGTGCCACGCGGTTGGGAATGTAATTCAGCTCCGCCATCGCCGCTT
CCACTTTTTCCCGCGTTTTCGCAGAAACGTGGCTGGCCTGGTTCACCACGCGGGAAACGGTCTGATAAGA
GACACCGGCATACTCTGCGACATCGTATAACGTTACTGGTTTCACATTCACCACCCTGAATTGACTCTCT
TCCGGGCGCTATCATGCCATACCGCGAAAGGTTTTGCGCCATTCGATGGTGTCCGGGATCTCGACGCTCT
CCCTTATGCGACTCCTGCATTAGGAAGCAGCCCAGTAGTAGGTTGAGGCCGTTGAGCACCGCCGCCGCAA
GGAATGGTGCATGCAAGGAGATGGCGCCCAACAGTCCCCCGGCCACGGGGCCTGCCACCATACCCACGCC
GAAACAAGCGCTCATGAGCCCGAAGTGGCGAGCCCGATCTTCCCCATCGGTGATGTCGGCGATATAGGCG
CCAGCAACCGCACCTGTGGCGCCGGTGATGCCGGCCACGATGCGTCCGGCGTAGAGGATCGAGATCTCGA
TCCCGCGAAATTAATACGACTCACTATAGGGGAATTGTGAGCGGATAACAATTCCCCTCTAGAAATAATT
TTGTTTAACTTTAAGAAGGAGATATACCATGGGCAGCAGCCATCATCATCATCATCACAGCAGCGGCCTG
GTGCCGCGCGGCAGCCATATGCTGCTAAACGGCAATGCAACGTTTCGCCATCGAAATACTTCGTTATTAG
GCCTGGCCTCCGTTTTGGCCCCGCATACTGTTACCTCTGTAGAGATTGACGATCGTTTAAAACCGGTATT
AAGCCGTCTGCGTCTGCCAACGGGACTTCTCCAAAGAGTTGCCGGTGTGCTGGAGCGGCGCAACTGGGAT
ACATCAATGAGTTTCGATGCGGCGGCCACAGAAGCAGGTCGCACAGCACTGGCACAGGCAGGAGTGCAGC
CCTCCCAGATAGGTCTTCTGATCAATACGTCCGTCACTCGCGCGCATTTGGAGCCTAGCGTCGCCGTGAG
TATTCATAACGGTCTGGGCCTGCCGTCCTCCGCACTGAATTTTGACATAGCCAATGCATGTCTGGGCTTT
GTGAATGCGATGACCTTAGCAGGCCATCTGATTGATAGCGGTCAGATTGACTACGCAATGATAGTCGATG
GTGAAGATGCCGGGGAGATCCGCCATAACACCGTCGCGCGTCTGTTACGTCCAGAGACTACCCGTGCTGA
TTTCCTGAGCGAATTCCCATCTCTGACTTTAGGTGCCGGAGCCGCAGCTGCCGTTCTGGGTCGGACATCG
GATCATCCGGAAGGACATCGTATTCTTGGAGGAGTTACACGTGCAGCGACCCAGCACCATGAACTCTGCA
TTGGCGACGTCGATGGGATGTTCACCGATACAAAGGAACTGCTTCGTGGCGGAATGGAATTGGTTGTGGA
TGCATGGAAAGAAGCGGCCCAAGATGACTGGGAATGGTCTGACATGGACCGCTATATTTTGCATCAGGTG
AGCGACGTTCATACTAACGCCATTGTCAAGGCTGCAAAGTTAGATAAGAGCAGAGTCCCACTGACTTATC
CCCGGTATGGAAATGTCGGCCCTGCTAGTATACCTATTACCCTGGCTGATCAGGCGGATAGTTTAAGCCG
TGGTGACCGAGTACTTTGTATGGGCGTAGGCAGCGGATTAAATACAGCGATGACCGAGATTCTCTGGTAA
CTCGAGCACCACCACCACCACCACTGAGATCCGGCTGCTAACAAAGCCCGAAAGGAAGCTGAGTTGGCTG
CTGCCACCGCTGAGCAATAACTAGCATAACCCCTTGGGGCCTCTAAACGGGTCTTGAGGGGTTTTTTGCT
GAAAGGAGGAACTATATCCGGATTGGCGAATGGG
[124 nt withheld, positions 5775-5898]
C
[91 nt withheld, positions 5900-5990]
A
[49 nt withheld, positions 5992-6040]
CCTTTGACGTTGGAGTCCACGTTCTTT
[37 nt withheld, positions 6068-6104]
ACCCTATCTCGGTCTATTCTTTTGATTTATAAGGGATTTTGCCGATTTCGGCCTATTGGTTAAAAAATGA
GCTGATTTAACAAAAATTTAACGCGAATTTTAACAAAATATTAACGCTTACAATTTAGGTGGCACTTTTC
GGGGAAATGTGCGCGGAACCCCTATTTGTTTATTTTTCTAAATACATTCAAATATGTATCCGCTCATGAA
TTAATTC
Features (pLannotate 1.2.2; 20 found; start..end, strand, type, name):
      1..816     -  CDS            KanR: aminoglycoside phosphotransferase; aph(3')-Ia; confers resistance to kanamycin in bacteria or G418 (Geneticin®) in eukaryotes
    938..1526    +  rep_origin     ori: high-copy-number ColE1/pMB1/pBR322/pUC origin of replication
   1712..1851    -  misc_feature   bom: basis of mobility region from pBR322
   1953..2144    -  CDS            rop: Rop protein, which maintains plasmids at low copy number; rop
   2161..2541    +  CDS            YPB1_ECOLX: Protein predicted: Swiss-Prot protein existence level 4. From Escherichia coli.
   2613..2904    -  CDS            TcR (fragment): tetracycline efflux protein; tet; confers resistance to tetracycline
   2919..2940    -  protein_bind   CAP binding site: CAP binding activates transcription in the presence of cAMP. E. coli catabolite activator protein
   2953..4035    -  CDS            lacI: lac repressor; lacI; The lac repressor binds to the lac operator to inhibit transcription in E. coli. This inhibition can be relieved by adding lactose or isopropyl-β-D-thiogalactopyranoside (IPTG).
   4036..4113    -  promoter       lacI promoter: lacI
   4121..4400    -  CDS            TcR (fragment): tetracycline efflux protein; tet; confers resistance to tetracycline
   4422..4440    +  promoter       T7 promoter: promoter for bacteriophage T7 RNA polymerase
   4441..4465    +  protein_bind   lac operator: The lac repressor binds to the lac operator to inhibit transcription in E. coli. This inhibition can be relieved by adding lactose or isopropyl-β-D-thiogalactopyranoside (IPTG). lac repressor encoded by lacI
   4480..4502    +  RBS            RBS: efficient ribosome binding site from bacteriophage T7 gene 10 (Olins and Rangwala, 1989)
   4521..4537    +  CDS            capTEV™ (fragment): composite tag for in vivo biotinylation, TEV protease cleavage, and 6xHis tagging
   4548..4565    +  CDS            thrombin site: thrombin recognition and cleavage site
   5607..5624    +  CDS            9xHis (fragment): 9xHis affinity tag
   5634..5683    +  CDS            SET1 (fragment): solubility-enhancement tag derived from T7 phage gene 10B
   5691..5738    +  terminator     T7 terminator: transcription terminator for bacteriophage T7 RNA polymerase
   5775..6203    +  rep_origin     f1 ori (sequence partly withheld): f1 bacteriophage origin of replication; arrow indicates direction of (+) strand synthesis
   6256..6313    +  promoter       AmpR promoter (fragment): bla
