[The description below was written by a language model from this plasmid's Addgene catalogue record and pLannotate feature annotations shown in this document.]
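Description:
JGI_018121 is a bacterial expression plasmid built on the pET28b backbone, carrying a synthetic open reading frame designated WP_015490789_1 that was inserted by Gibson assembly into the NdeI/XhoI-opened vector. The name resembles a protein database accession, but the record does not state what the encoded protein is or which organism it derives from; the insert is listed only as synthetic, and the stated purpose places it within a project on hydrocarbon structures for fuels and chemicals. The plasmid is propagated in E. coli under kanamycin selection (aminoglycoside phosphotransferase gene) and replicates from a ColE1/pMB1-type origin. The bom and rop elements typical of pBR322-derived pET vectors are also annotated, although the catalogue lists it as high copy. An f1 origin is present as well, which allows single-stranded DNA production.

The expression cassette follows the standard pET arrangement: a T7 promoter with an adjacent lac operator, the T7 gene 10 ribosome binding site, and a T7 terminator, with a plasmid-borne lacI gene under its own promoter supplying repressor. Transcription therefore depends on T7 RNA polymerase in the host and is inducible with IPTG. Upstream of the insert region the annotation detects a His-tag fragment (called as a partial composite tag) followed by a thrombin cleavage site, consistent with an N-terminal, removable affinity tag. A second His-tag fragment lies downstream of the unannotated gap of roughly 1 kb that presumably holds the insert, but whether it is translated depends on an insert stop codon, which the record does not show. Other short fragment hits (tetracycline resistance, AmpR promoter, solubility tag) appear to be backbone remnants. The design suits recombinant protein production and affinity purification.
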