Addgene plasmid #158930: JGI_018121
Purpose: Hydrocarbon Structures for Fuels and Chemicals
Depositing lab: Joint Genome Institute.
Backbone
  Vector backbone: pET28b
  Vector type: Synthetic Biology
Growth in bacteria
  Bacterial resistance: Kanamycin, 50 μg/mL
  Growth temperature: 37°C
  Growth strain: Top10
  Copy number: High Copy
Gene/Insert
  Gene/Insert name: WP_015490789_1 (alt name: Batch220B_p064)
  Species: Synthetic
  Cloning method: Gibson Cloning
Terms and licenses: Academic/Nonprofit Terms; Industry Terms: Not Available to Industry
Depositor comments: pET28b_NdeIXhoI vector with WP_015490789_1 insert, JGI ICE Registry: https://registry.jgi.doe.gov/entry/18121
How to cite: JGI_018121 was a gift from Joint Genome Institute (Addgene plasmid # 158930 ; http://n2t.net/addgene:158930 ; RRID:Addgene_158930)
