>Addgene plasmid #158930 | JGI_018121 | depositor partial sequence | sequence record 306640 | gene insert with vector overlaps
CACAGCAGCGGCCTGGTGCCGCGCGGCAGCCATATGCTGCTAAACGGCAATGCAACGTTTCGCCATCGAA
ATACTTCGTTATTAGGCCTGGCCTCCGTTTTGGCCCCGCATACTGTTACCTCTGTAGAGATTGACGATCG
TTTAAAACCGGTATTAAGCCGTCTGCGTCTGCCAACGGGACTTCTCCAAAGAGTTGCCGGTGTGCTGGAG
CGGCGCAACTGGGATACATCAATGAGTTTCGATGCGGCGGCCACAGAAGCAGGTCGCACAGCACTGGCAC
AGGCAGGAGTGCAGCCCTCCCAGATAGGTCTTCTGATCAATACGTCCGTCACTCGCGCGCATTTGGAGCC
TAGCGTCGCCGTGAGTATTCATAACGGTCTGGGCCTGCCGTCCTCCGCACTGAATTTTGACATAGCCAAT
GCATGTCTGGGCTTTGTGAATGCGATGACCTTAGCAGGCCATCTGATTGATAGCGGTCAGATTGACTACG
CAATGATAGTCGATGGTGAAGATGCCGGGGAGATCCGCCATAACACCGTCGCGCGTCTGTTACGTCCAGA
GACTACCCGTGCTGATTTCCTGAGCGAATTCCCATCTCTGACTTTAGGTGCCGGAGCCGCAGCTGCCGTT
CTGGGTCGGACATCGGATCATCCGGAAGGACATCGTATTCTTGGAGGAGTTACACGTGCAGCGACCCAGC
ACCATGAACTCTGCATTGGCGACGTCGATGGGATGTTCACCGATACAAAGGAACTGCTTCGTGGCGGAAT
GGAATTGGTTGTGGATGCATGGAAAGAAGCGGCCCAAGATGACTGGGAATGGTCTGACATGGACCGCTAT
ATTTTGCATCAGGTGAGCGACGTTCATACTAACGCCATTGTCAAGGCTGCAAAGTTAGATAAGAGCAGAG
TCCCACTGACTTATCCCCGGTATGGAAATGTCGGCCCTGCTAGTATACCTATTACCCTGGCTGATCAGGC
GGATAGTTTAAGCCGTGGTGACCGAGTACTTTGTATGGGCGTAGGCAGCGGATTAAATACAGCGATGACC
GAGATTCTCTGGTAACTCGAGCACCACCACCACCACCACTGAGATCCG
